Addgene plasmid #30189: pGEX-MK4(6)
Depositing lab: Bruce Tempel. Depositing organization: University of Washington.
Backbone
  Vector backbone: pGEX-KG
  Backbone manufacturer: Amersham
  Backbone size w/o insert (bp): 3200
  Vector type: Bacterial Expression
Growth in bacteria
  Bacterial resistance: Ampicillin, 100 μg/mL
  Growth temperature: 37°C
  Growth strain: DH5alpha
  Copy number: High Copy
Gene/Insert
  Gene/Insert name: Kcna6 (alt names: MK4; kv1.6)
  Species: M. musculus (mouse)
  Insert size (bp): 3200
  GenBank ID: NM_013568
  Entrez Gene: Kcna6 (a.k.a. Kv1.6, MK1.6)
  Cloning method: Restriction Enzyme; 5′ cloning site ApaI (destroyed during cloning); 3′ cloning site SalI (not destroyed)
  Sequencing primers: 5′ SP6; 3′ T7
Terms and licenses: Academic/Nonprofit Terms; Industry Terms: Not Available to Industry
How to cite: pGEX-MK4(6) was a gift from Bruce Tempel (Addgene plasmid # 30189 ; http://n2t.net/addgene:30189 ; RRID:Addgene_30189)
