[The description below was written by a language model from this plasmid's Addgene catalogue record.]
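Description:
pGEX-MK4(6) is a bacterial expression plasmid built on the pGEX-KG backbone, a member of the pGEX family of vectors designed for producing glutathione S-transferase (GST) fusion proteins in E. coli. It is maintained as a high-copy plasmid under ampicillin selection. No feature table accompanies the record, so the promoter, origin of replication and tag arrangement are not explicitly documented. pGEX vectors in general use an IPTG-inducible tac promoter to drive an N-terminal GST fusion, with a protease cleavage site between GST and the cloned sequence, but the record does not state whether the insert is in frame with GST.

The insert is mouse Kcna6, also listed as MK4, Kv1.6 or MK1.6, which encodes a Shaker-related voltage-gated potassium channel alpha subunit. The recorded insert size is about 3.2 kb, so the cloned fragment probably includes sequence beyond the coding region, although the record does not define its boundaries. It was introduced by restriction cloning, with an ApaI site at the 5′ junction that was destroyed in the process and a SalI site at the 3′ junction that remains intact.

Two details in the record look unusual. The backbone size is listed as the same 3.2 kb as the insert, which is smaller than would be expected for a pGEX vector. SP6 and T7 are given as sequencing primers, although these sites are not typical of pGEX backbones. The record states no specific purpose. A construct of this type would typically be used for bacterial production of GST-tagged Kv1.6 protein or fragments, for example for antibody generation or binding studies, or as a source of cloned Kcna6 sequence.
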