>Addgene plasmid #30189 | pGEX-MK4(6) | addgene partial sequence | sequence record 35370 | 30189 with SP6
AGCTCAGAATAAACGCTCAACTTTGGCAGATCGGAGGAGGGCACAGCCGAAGCTGTGAAGCGGGTGCCGC
TCTCTGGAGCTCGTGTCGTGGGCGCCGTCCTAGTGGCGGGGAGCGCACCGCCGAGGTGACATGAGATCGG
AGAAATCCCTGACGCTGGCGGCGCCGGGGGAGGTCCGTGGGCCGGAGGGGGAGCAACAGGATGCGGGTGA
GTTCCAGGAGGCCGAGGGCGGCGGCGGCTGCTGTAGTAGTGAGAGGTTGGTGATCAACATCTCCGGGCTG
CGCTTCGAGACGCAGCTGCGCACCCTGTCGCTGTTCCCTGACACGCTGCTAGGAGACCCTGGCCGCAGAG
TCCGTTTCTTTGACCCCTTGAGGAACGAGTACTTCTTTGACCGCAACCGACCCAGCTTCGACGCTATCCT
TTATTACTATCAATCTGGAGGTCGCCTGCGCAGGCCTGTTAATGTGCCCCTGGACATTTTTATGGAAGAG
ATCCGCTTCTATCAGTTGGGAGAGGAAGCCCTGGCGGCCTTCCGGGAGGATGAGGGTTGCCTGCCCGAAG
GTGGCGAGGATGAGAAACCACTCCCCTCCCAGCCTTTCCAGCGACAGGTCTGGCTTCTCTTTGAGTACCC
GGAGAGTTCCGGGCCCGCCCGAGGCATCGCCATCGTCTCAGTATTGGTCATCCTCATCTCCATCGTCATC
TTTTGCCTGGAGACCTTGCCTCAATTCCGTGCAGATGGGCGCGGTGGAAGCAACGAGGGTAGTGGGACCC
GCTTGTCTCCGGCCTCCAGGAGCCACGAGGAAGAAGATGA
